>Addgene plasmid #138753 | pPD032 Reporter Template v1 (Mid Spaced) | addgene full sequence | sequence record 320117 | Addgene NGS Result
GACGGATCGGGAGATCTGAATTCGAGACCACAGGTCTCGGATCCCATGAAGAATCTGCTTAGGGTTAGGC
GTTTTGCGCTGCTTCGCGATGTACGGGCCAGATATACGATCCCTCTAGAGGGTATATAATGGGGGCCACT
AGTCTACTACCAGAGCTCATCGCTAGCGCCACCATGGTGAGCAAGGGCGAGGAGCTGTTCACCGGGGTGG
TGCCCATCCTGGTCGAGCTGGACGGCGACGTAAACGGCCACAAGTTCAGCGTGTCCGGCGAGGGCGAGGG
CGATGCCACCTACGGCAAGCTGACCCTGAAGTTCATCTGCACCACCGGCAAGCTGCCCGTGCCCTGGCCC
ACCCTCGTGACCACCTTCGGCTACGGCCTGCAGTGCTTCGCCCGCTACCCCGACCACATGAAGCAGCACG
ACTTCTTCAAGTCCGCCATGCCCGAAGGCTACGTCCAGGAGCGCACCATCTTCTTCAAGGACGACGGCAA
CTACAAGACCCGCGCCGAGGTGAAGTTCGAGGGCGACACCCTGGTGAACCGCATCGAGCTGAAGGGCATC
GACTTCAAGGAGGACGGCAACATCCTGGGGCACAAGCTGGAGTACAACTACAACAGCCACAACGTCTATA
TCATGGCCGACAAGCAGAAGAACGGCATCAAGGTGAACTTCAAGATCCGCCACAACATCGAGGACGGCAG
CGTGCAGCTCGCCGACCACTACCAGCAGAACACCCCCATCGGCGACGGCCCCGTGCTGCTGCCCGACAAC
CACTACCTGAGCTACCAGTCCGCCCTGAGCAAAGACCCCAACGAGAAGCGCGATCACATGGTCCTGCTGG
AGTTCGTGACCGCCGCCGGGATCACTCTCGGCATGGACGAGCTGTACAAGTAGGCGGCCGCTCGAGTCTA
GAGGGCCCGTTTAAACCCGCTGATCAGCCTCGACTGTGCCTTCTAGTTGCCAGCCATCTGTTGTTTGCCC
CTCCCCCGTGCCTTCCTTGACCCTGGAAGGTGCCACTCCCACTGTCCTTTCCTAATAAAATGAGGAAATT
GCATCGCATTGTCTGAGTAGGTGTCATTCTATTCTGGGGGGTGGGGTGGGGCAGGACAGCAAGGGGGAGG
ATTGGGAAGACAATAGCAGGCATGCTGGGGATGCGGTGGGCTCTATGGCTTCTGAGGCGGAAAGAACCAG
CTGGGGCTCTAGGGGGTATCCCC
[124 nt withheld, positions 1214-1337]
C
[91 nt withheld, positions 1339-1429]
A
[49 nt withheld, positions 1431-1479]
CCTTTGACGTTGGAGTCCACGTTCTTT
[37 nt withheld, positions 1507-1543]
ACCCTATCTCGGTCTATTCTTTTGATTTATAAGGGATTTTGCCGATTTCGGCCTATTGGTTAAAAAATGA
GCTGATTTAACAAAAATTTAACGCGAATTAATTCTGTGGAATGTGTGTCAGTTAGGCTCAATTAGTCAGC
AACCATAGTCCCGCCCCTAACTCCGCCCATCCCGCCCCTAACTCCGCCCAGTTCCGCCCATTCTCCGCCC
CATGGCTGACTAATTTTTTTTATTTATGCAGAGGCCGAGGCCGCCTCTGCCTCTGAGCTATTCCAGAAGT
AGTGAGGAGGCTTTTTTGGAGGCCTAGGCTTTTGCAAAAAGCTCCCGGGAGCTTGTATATCCATTTTCGG
AGGTTGGGCTTCGGAATCGTTTTCCGGGACGCCGGCTGGATGATCCTCCAGCGCGGGGATCTCATGCTGG
AGTTCTTCGCCCACCCCAACTTGTTTATTGCAGCTTATAATGGTTACAAATAAAGCAATAGCATCACAAA
TTTCACAAATAAAGCATTTTTTTCACTGCATTCTAGTTGTGGTTTGTCCAAACTCATCAATGTATCTTAT
CATGTCTGTATACCGTCGACCTCTAGCTAGAGCTTGGCGTAATCATGGTCATAGCTGTTTCCTGTGTGAA
ATTGTTATCCGCTCACAATTCCACACAACATACGAGCCGGAAGCATAAAGTGTAAAGCCTGGGGTGCCTA
ATGAGTGAGCTAACTCACATTAATTGCGTTGCGCTCACTGCCCGCTTTCCAGTCGGGAAACCTGTCGTGC
CAGCTGCATTAATGAATCGGCCAACGCGCGGGGAGAGGCGGTTTGCGTATTGGGCGCTCTTCCGCTTCCT
CGCTCACTGACTCGCTGCGCTCGGTCGTTCGGCTGCGGCGAGCGGTATCAGCTCACTCAAAGGCGGTAAT
ACGGTTATCCACAGAATCAGGGGATAACGCAGGAAAGAACATGTGAGCAAAAGGCCAGCAAAAGGCCAGG
AACCGTAAAAAGGCCGCGTTGCTGGCGTTTTTCCATAGGCTCCGCCCCCCTGACGAGCATCACAAAAATC
GACGCTCAAGTCAGAGGTGGCGAAACCCGACAGGACTATAAAGATACCAGGCGTTTCCCCCTGGAAGCTC
CCTCGTGCGCTCTCCTGTTCCGACCCTGCCGCTTACCGGATACCTGTCCGCCTTTCTCCCTTCGGGAAGC
GTGGCGCTTTCTCATAGCTCACGCTGTAGGTATCTCAGTTCGGTGTAGGTCGTTCGCTCCAAGCTGGGCT
GTGTGCACGAACCCCCCGTTCAGCCCGACCGCTGCGCCTTATCCGGTAACTATCGTCTTGAGTCCAACCC
GGTAAGACACGACTTATCGCCACTGGCAGCAGCCACTGGTAACAGGATTAGCAGAGCGAGGTATGTAGGC
GGTGCTACAGAGTTCTTGAAGTGGTGGCCTAACTACGGCTACACTAGAAGAACAGTATTTGGTATCTGCG
CTCTGCTGAAGCCAGTTACCTTCGGAAAAAGAGTTGGTAGCTCTTGATCCGGCAAACAAACCACCGCTGG
TAGCGGTGGTTTTTTTGTTTGCAAGCAGCAGATTACGCGCAGAAAAAAAGGATCTCAAGAAGATCCTTTG
ATCTTTTCTACGGGGTCTGACGCTCAGTGGAACGAAAACTCACGTTAAGGGATTTTGGTCATGAGATTAT
CAAAAAGGATCTTCACCTAGATCCTTTTAAATTAAAAATGAAGTTTTAAATCAATCTAAAGTATATATGA
GTAAACTTGGTCTGACAGTTACCAATGCTTAATCAGTGAGGCACCTATCTCAGCGATCTGTCTATTTCGT
TCATCCATAGTTGCCTGACTCCCCGTCGTGTAGATAACTACGATACGGGAGGGCTTACCATCTGGCCCCA
GTGCTGCAATGATACCGCGAGATCCACGCTCACCGGCTCCAGATTTATCAGCAATAAACCAGCCAGCCGG
AAGGGCCGAGCGCAGAAGTGGTCCTGCAACTTTATCCGCCTCCATCCAGTCTATTAATTGTTGCCGGGAA
GCTAGAGTAAGTAGTTCGCCAGTTAATAGTTTGCGCAACGTTGTTGCCATTGCTACAGGCATCGTGGTGT
CACGCTCGTCGTTTGGTATGGCTTCATTCAGCTCCGGTTCCCAACGATCAAGGCGAGTTACATGATCCCC
CATGTTGTGCAAAAAAGCGGTTAGCTCCTTCGGTCCTCCGATCGTTGTCAGAAGTAAGTTGGCCGCAGTG
TTATCACTCATGGTTATGGCAGCACTGCATAATTCTCTTACTGTCATGCCATCCGTAAGATGCTTTTCTG
TGACTGGTGAGTACTCAACCAAGTCATTCTGAGAATAGTGTATGCGGCGACCGAGTTGCTCTTGCCCGGC
GTCAATACGGGATAATACCGCGCCACATAGCAGAACTTTAAAAGTGCTCATCATTGGAAAACGTTCTTCG
GGGCGAAAACTCTCAAGGATCTTACCGCTGTTGAGATCCAGTTCGATGTAACCCACTCGTGCACCCAACT
GATCTTCAGCATCTTTTACTTTCACCAGCGTTTCTGGGTGAGCAAAAACAGGAAGGCAAAATGCCGCAAA
AAAGGGAATAAGGGCGACACGGAAATGTTGAATACTCATACTCTTCCTTTTTCAATATTATTGAAGCATT
TATCAGGGTTATTGTCTCATGAGCGGATACATATTTGAATGTATTTAGAAAAATAAACAAATAGGGGTTC
CGCGCACATTTCCCCGAAAAGTGCCACCTGACGTC
Features (pLannotate 1.2.2; 16 found; start..end, strand, type, name):
    116..132     +  promoter       minP (fragment): minimal TATA-box promoter with low basal activity
    174..890     +  CDS            EYFP: EYFP is a basic (constitutively fluorescent) green/yellow fluorescent protein published in 1996, derived from Aequorea victoria. It is reported to be a very rapidly-maturing weak dimer with high acid sensitivity.
    944..1168    +  polyA_signal   bGH poly(A) signal: bovine growth hormone polyadenylation signal
   1172..1193    +  promoter       SV40 promoter (fragment): SV40 enhancer and early promoter
   1214..1642    +  rep_origin     f1 ori (sequence partly withheld): f1 bacteriophage origin of replication; arrow indicates direction of (+) strand synthesis
   1647..1669    +  promoter       SV40 promoter (fragment): SV40 enhancer and early promoter
   1670..1861    +  promoter       SV40 promoter: SV40 early promoter
   1888..1986    +  CDS            ble (fragment): BLE_KLEPN - Experimental evidence at protein level: Swiss-Prot protein existence level 1. Binding protein with a strong affinity to the bleomycin family of antibiotics. Binds to CL990; an antimitotic-antibiotic compound. From Klebsiella pneumoniae.
   1981..2102    +  polyA_signal   SV40 poly(A) signal: SV40 polyadenylation signal
   2175..2191    -  protein_bind   lac operator: The lac repressor binds to the lac operator to inhibit transcription in E. coli. This inhibition can be relieved by adding lactose or isopropyl-β-D-thiogalactopyranoside (IPTG). lac repressor encoded by lacI
   2199..2229    -  promoter       lac promoter: promoter for the E. coli lac operon
   2244..2265    -  protein_bind   CAP binding site: CAP binding activates transcription in the presence of cAMP. E. coli catabolite activator protein
   2278..2370    -  CDS            lacI (fragment): lac repressor; lacI; The lac repressor binds to the lac operator to inhibit transcription in E. coli. This inhibition can be relieved by adding lactose or isopropyl-β-D-thiogalactopyranoside (IPTG).
   2553..3141    -  rep_origin     ori: high-copy-number ColE1/pMB1/pBR322/pUC origin of replication
   3312..4172    -  CDS            AmpR: β-lactamase; bla; confers resistance to ampicillin, carbenicillin, and related antibiotics
   4173..4277    -  promoter       AmpR promoter: bla
