[The description below was written by a language model from this plasmid's Addgene catalogue record and pLannotate feature annotations shown in this document.]
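Description:
pPD032 Reporter Template v1 (Mid Spaced) is an empty mammalian expression and synthetic biology backbone from the COMET toolkit. It serves as a template into which engineered promoter elements are cloned to build inducible reporters. The 4.3 kb plasmid is propagated in E. coli at high copy from a ColE1/pUC-type origin and selected with ampicillin through the AmpR β-lactamase gene and its native promoter. An f1 phage origin is also present. So are lac promoter/operator, CAP site and lacI fragments, which are probably remnants of the parental cloning vector.

The reporter unit consists of a minimal TATA-box promoter with low basal activity (annotated only as a short fragment), followed by the EYFP coding sequence and a bovine growth hormone polyadenylation signal. No insert is recorded. Instead, a BsaI Golden Gate-compatible insertion site sits upstream of the minimal promoter, so that cloned promoter elements drive EYFP only when the assembled promoter is activated. The feature table does not annotate this site. In this "mid spaced" version the insertion site lies 117 bp from the minimal promoter, which allows comparison with the companion close- and far-spaced templates, pPD027 and pPD033.

The depositor notes that this early design uses palindromic sticky ends, which raises the risk of multiple insertions, and that the later v3 template is generally preferred. Downstream of the reporter, an SV40 early promoter is followed by only a short fragment of the bleomycin-resistance gene and an SV40 poly(A) signal. The plasmid therefore probably does not carry a functional mammalian selection marker, which would suit it to transient transfection rather than drug selection.
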