Addgene plasmid #138753: pPD032 Reporter Template v1 (Mid Spaced)
Purpose: (Empty Backbone) Template for COMET promoters, expresses EYFP reporter upon promoter activation.
Depositing lab: Joshua Leonard. Depositing organization: Northwestern University. Publication: The COMET toolkit for composing customizable genetic programs in mammalian cells. Donahue PS, Draut JW, Muldoon JJ, Edelstein HI, Bagheri N, Leonard JN. Nat Commun. 2020 Feb 7;11(1):779. doi: 10.1038/s41467-019-14147-5. PubMed 32034124.
Backbone
  Vector backbone: pPD032 Reporter Template v1 (Mid Spaced)
  Vector type: Mammalian Expression, Synthetic Biology
Growth in bacteria
  Bacterial resistance: Ampicillin, 100 μg/mL
  Growth temperature: 37°C
  Growth strain: DH5alpha
  Copy number: High Copy
Gene/Insert
  Gene/Insert name: None
Terms and licenses: Academic/Nonprofit Terms; Industry Terms: Not Available to Industry
Depositor comments: Compatible with BsaI Golden Gate system. This is an early version of the template and uses palindromic sticky ends, increasing the risk of multiple insertion. Generally, template v3 should be used to avoid this risk. However, this template can be used for comparing close/mid/far spaced promoters with pPD027 and pPD033. Insertion site moved 117 bp from minimal promoter. Leonard Lab plasmid reference number: L1271
How to cite: pPD032 Reporter Template v1 (Mid Spaced) was a gift from Joshua Leonard (Addgene plasmid # 138753 ; http://n2t.net/addgene:138753 ; RRID:Addgene_138753)
