>Addgene plasmid #138753 | pPD032 Reporter Template v1 (Mid Spaced) | depositor partial sequence | sequence record 268173 | Promoter insertion template
AGATCTGAATTCGAGACCACAGGTCTCGGATCCCATGAAGAATCTGCTTAGGGTTAGGCGTTTTGCGCTG
CTTCGCGATGTACGGGCCAGATATACGATCCCTCTAGAGGGTATATAATGGGGGCCACTAGTCTACTACC
AGAGCTCATCGCTAGC
